Addgene plasmid #61976: pSABAD14-172
Purpose: PhoRadAC6 intein
Depositing lab: Hideo Iwai. Depositing organization: University of Helsinki, Institute of Biotechnology. Publication: Structure-based engineering and comparison of novel split inteins for protein ligation. Aranko AS, Oeemig JS, Zhou D, Kajander T, Wlodawer A, Iwai H. Mol Biosyst. 2014 May;10(5):1023-34. doi: 10.1039/c4mb00021h. PubMed 24574026.
Backbone
  Vector backbone: pBAD
  Backbone manufacturer: invitrogen
  Backbone size w/o insert (bp): 4597
  Total vector size (bp): 4822
  Vector type: Bacterial Expression
Growth in bacteria
  Bacterial resistance: Ampicillin, 100 μg/mL
  Growth temperature: 37°C
  Growth strain: DH5alpha
  Copy number: Low Copy
Gene/Insert
  Gene/Insert name: PhoRadAC6 intein (alt name: PhoRadAC6 C-intein)
  Species: Pyrococcus horikoshii
  Insert size (bp): 225
  Promoter: pBAD
  Tag / fusion protein: GB1-H6 (C terminal on insert)
  Cloning method: Restriction Enzyme; 5′ cloning site NdeI (not destroyed); 3′ cloning site KpnI (not destroyed)
  Sequencing primers: 5′ pBAD Forward; 3′ pBAD Reverse
Terms and licenses: Academic/Nonprofit Terms; Industry Terms: Not Available to Industry
How to cite: pSABAD14-172 was a gift from Hideo Iwai (Addgene plasmid # 61976 ; http://n2t.net/addgene:61976 ; RRID:Addgene_61976)
