[The description below was written by a language model from this plasmid's Addgene catalogue record and pLannotate feature annotations shown in this document.]
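Description:
pSABAD14-172 is a bacterial expression plasmid built on the Invitrogen pBAD backbone, carrying the C-terminal fragment of a split RadA intein from the archaeon Pyrococcus horikoshii (PhoRadAC6, described as a C-intein). The roughly 225 bp insert was cloned between NdeI and KpnI sites, both of which are retained, and is fused at its C-terminus to GB1 followed by a hexahistidine tag. GB1, the B1 domain of streptococcal protein G, is a small, highly soluble domain. Here it presumably serves both as a solubility partner and as the model C-extein that becomes ligated in a trans-splicing reaction. The His tag allows metal-affinity purification and detection. The feature table does not annotate the intein segment itself. The short stretch between the ribosome binding site and the start of GB1 is consistent with a very short C-intein, and the partial "capTEV" hit after GB1 most likely reflects the His tag.

Expression is driven by the araBAD promoter under control of the divergently transcribed araC regulator, giving arabinose-inducible expression. Translation is supported by a phage T7 gene 10 ribosome binding site, and transcription ends at the rrnB T1 and T2 terminators. The plasmid is selected with ampicillin through β-lactamase and replicates from a pBR322-type ColE1 origin. The bom site and remnants of rop and the tetracycline resistance gene are left over from that lineage, and the catalogue lists the plasmid as low copy. An M13 origin is also present for single-stranded DNA production. The construct comes from work on structure-based engineering and comparison of novel split inteins for protein ligation. It would typically be paired with a plasmid encoding the matching N-intein precursor, which the record does not identify.
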