Features (pLannotate 1.2.2; 16 found; start..end, strand, type, name):
     96..974     -  CDS            araC: L-arabinose regulatory protein; araC
   1001..1285    +  promoter       araBAD promoter: araBAD; promoter of the L-arabinose operon of E. coli; the araC regulatory gene is transcribed in the opposite direction (Guzman et al., 1995)
   1312..1334    +  RBS            RBS: efficient ribosome binding site from bacteriophage T7 gene 10 (Olins and Rangwala, 1989)
   1381..1538    +  CDS            GB1 (fragment): B1 domain of Streptococcal protein G effective as a solubilizing fusion partner (Cheng and Patel, 2004)
   1541..1563    +  CDS            capTEV™ (fragment): composite tag for in vivo biotinylation, TEV protease cleavage, and 6xHis tagging
   1654..1769    +  ncRNA          5S rRNA: Accession: RF00001 - 5S ribosomal RNA
   1773..1859    +  terminator     rrnB T1 terminator: Escherichia coli rrnB; transcription terminator T1 from the E. coli rrnB gene
   1953..1980    +  terminator     rrnB T2 terminator: transcription terminator T2 from the E. coli rrnB gene
   1999..2090    +  promoter       AmpR promoter: bla
   2091..2951    +  CDS            AmpR: β-lactamase; bla; confers resistance to ampicillin, carbenicillin, and related antibiotics
   2993..3373    +  rep_origin     M13 ori (sequence partly withheld): M13 bacteriophage origin of replication; arrow indicates direction of (+) strand synthesis
   3559..4147    +  rep_origin     ori: high-copy-number ColE1/pMB1/pBR322/pUC origin of replication
   4333..4473    -  misc_feature   bom: basis of mobility region from pBR322
   4575..4615    -  CDS            rop (fragment): Rop protein, which maintains plasmids at low copy number; rop
   4614..4801    -  CDS            TcR (fragment): tetracycline efflux protein; tet; confers resistance to tetracycline
   4814..6       +  promoter       tet promoter (fragment) (across the origin): E. coli promoter for tetracycline efflux protein gene
>Addgene plasmid #61976 | pSABAD14-172 | depositor full sequence | sequence record 101288 | Expected plasmid sequence
ATCGATGCATAATGTGCCTGTCAAATGGACGAAGCAGGGATTCTGCAAACCCTATGCTACTCCGTCAAGC
CGTCAATTGTCTGATTCGTTACCAATTATGACAACTTGACGGCTACATCATTCACTTTTTCTTCACAACC
GGCACGGAACTCGCTCGGGCTGGCCCCGGTGCATTTTTTAAATACCCGCGAGAAATAGAGTTGATCGTCA
AAACCAACATTGCGACCGACGGTGGCGATAGGCATCCGGGTGGTGCTCAAAAGCAGCTTCGCCTGGCTGA
TACGTTGGTCCTCGCGCCAGCTTAAGACGCTAATCCCTAACTGCTGGCGGAAAAGATGTGACAGACGCGA
CGGCGACAAGCAAACATGCTGTGCGACGCTGGCGATATCAAAATTGCTGTCTGCCAGGTGATCGCTGATG
TACTGACAAGCCTCGCGTACCCGATTATCCATCGGTGGATGGAGCGACTCGTTAATCGCTTCCATGCGCC
GCAGTAACAATTGCTCAAGCAGATTTATCGCCAGCAGCTCCGAATAGCGCCCTTCCCCTTGCCCGGCGTT
AATGATTTGCCCAAACAGGTCGCTGAAATGCGGCTGGTGCGCTTCATCCGGGCGAAAGAACCCCGTATTG
GCAAATATTGACGGCCAGTTAAGCCATTCATGCCAGTAGGCGCGCGGACGAAAGTAAACCCACTGGTGAT
ACCATTCGCGAGCCTCCGGATGACGACCGTAGTGATGAATCTCTCCTGGCGGGAACAGCAAAATATCACC
CGGTCGGCAAACAAATTCTCGTCCCTGATTTTTCACCACCCCCTGACCGCGAATGGTGAGATTGAGAATA
TAACCTTTCATTCCCAGCGGTCGGTCGATAAAAAAATCGAGATAACCGTTGGCCTCAATCGGCGTTAAAC
CCGCCACCAGATGGGCATTAAACGAGTATCCCGGCAGCAGGGGATCATTTTGCGCTTCAGCCATACTTTT
CATACTCCCGCCATTCAGAGAAGAAACCAATTGTCCATATTGCATCAGACATTGCCGTCACTGCGTCTTT
TACTGGCTCTTCTCGCTAACCAAACCGGTAACCCCGCTTATTAAAAGCATTCTGTAACAAAGCGGGACCA
AAGCCATGACAAAAACGCGTAACAAAAGTGTCTATAATCACGGCAGAAAAGTCCACATTGATTATTTGCA
CGGCGTCACACTTTGCTATGCCATAGCATTTTTATCCATAAGATTAGCGGATCCTACCTGACGCTTTTTA
TCGCAACTCTCTACTGTTTCTCCATACCCGTTTTTTTGGGCTAGAAATAATTTTGTTTAACTTTAAGAAG
GAGATATACATATGGGACTTGTTCTCCATAATACTCAGCTAGGTACCCAGTACAAACTTATCCTGAACGG
TAAAACCCTGAAAGGTGAAACCACCACCGAAGCTGTTGACGCTGCTACCGCGGAAAAAGTTTTCAAACAG
TACGCTAACGACAACGGTGTTGACGGTGAATGGACCTACGACGACGCTACCAAAACCTACACCGTAACGG
AATTCCATCATCATCATCATCATTAAGCTTGGCTGTTTTGGCGGATGAGAGAAGATTTTCAGCCTGATAC
AGATTAAATCAGAACGCAGAAGCGGTCTGATAAAACAGAATTTGCCTGGCGGCAGTAGCGCGGTGGTCCC
ACCTGACCCCATGCCGAACTCAGAAGTGAAACGCCGTAGCGCCGATGGTAGTGTGGGGTCTCCCCATGCG
AGAGTAGGGAACTGCCAGGCATCAAATAAAACGAAAGGCTCAGTCGAAAGACTGGGCCTTTCGTTTTATC
TGTTGTTTGTCGGTGAACGCTCTCCTGAGTAGGACAAATCCGCCGGGAGCGGATTTGAACGTTGCGAAGC
AACGGCCCGGAGGGGGTGGCGGGCAGGACGCCCGCCATAAACTGCCAGGCATCAAATTAAGCAGAAGGCC
ATCCTGACGGATGGCCTTTTTGCGTTTCTACAAACTCTTTTGTTTATTTTTCTAAATACATTCAAATATG
TATCCGCTCATGAGACAATAACCCTGATAAATGCTTCAATAATATTGAAAAAGGAAGAGTATGAGTATTC
AACATTTCCGTGTCGCCCTTATTCCCTTTTTTGCGGCATTTTGCCTTCCTGTTTTTGCTCACCCAGAAAC
GCTGGTGAAAGTAAAAGATGCTGAAGATCAGTTGGGTGCACGAGTGGGTTACATCGAACTGGATCTCAAC
AGCGGTAAGATCCTTGAGAGTTTTCGCCCCGAAGAACGTTTTCCAATGATGAGCACTTTTAAAGTTCTGC
TATGTGGCGCGGTATTATCCCGTGTTGACGCCGGGCAAGAGCAACTCGGTCGCCGCATACACTATTCTCA
GAATGACTTGGTTGAGTACTCACCAGTCACAGAAAAGCATCTTACGGATGGCATGACAGTAAGAGAATTA
TGCAGTGCTGCCATAACCATGAGTGATAACACTGCGGCCAACTTACTTCTGACAACGATCGGAGGACCGA
AGGAGCTAACCGCTTTTTTGCACAACATGGGGGATCATGTAACTCGCCTTGATCGTTGGGAACCGGAGCT
GAATGAAGCCATACCAAACGACGAGCGTGACACCACGATGCCTGCAGCAATGGCAACAACGTTGCGCAAA
CTATTAACTGGCGAACTACTTACTCTAGCTTCCCGGCAACAATTAATAGACTGGATGGAGGCGGATAAAG
TTGCAGGACCACTTCTGCGCTCGGCCCTTCCGGCTGGCTGGTTTATTGCTGATAAATCTGGAGCCGGTGA
GCGTGGGTCTCGCGGTATCATTGCAGCACTGGGGCCAGATGGTAAGCCCTCCCGTATCGTAGTTATCTAC
ACGACGGGGAGTCAGGCAACTATGGATGAACGAAATAGACAGATCGCTGAGATAGGTGCCTCACTGATTA
AGCATTGGTAACTGTCAGACCAAGTTTACTCATATATACTTTAGATTGATT
[125 nt withheld, positions 2992-3116]
C
[141 nt withheld, positions 3118-3258]
CCTTTGACGTTGGAGTCCACGTTCTTT
[37 nt withheld, positions 3286-3322]
ACCCTATCTCGGGCTATTCTTTTGATTTATAAGGGATTTTGCCGATTTCGGCCTATTGGTTAAAAAATGA
GCTGATTTAACAAAAATTTAACGCGAATTTTAACAAAATATTAACGTTTACAATTTAAAAGGATCTAGGT
GAAGATCCTTTTTGATAATCTCATGACCAAAATCCCTTAACGTGAGTTTTCGTTCCACTGAGCGTCAGAC
CCCGTAGAAAAGATCAAAGGATCTTCTTGAGATCCTTTTTTTCTGCGCGTAATCTGCTGCTTGCAAACAA
AAAAACCACCGCTACCAGCGGTGGTTTGTTTGCCGGATCAAGAGCTACCAACTCTTTTTCCGAAGGTAAC
TGGCTTCAGCAGAGCGCAGATACCAAATACTGTCCTTCTAGTGTAGCCGTAGTTAGGCCACCACTTCAAG
AACTCTGTAGCACCGCCTACATACCTCGCTCTGCTAATCCTGTTACCAGTGGCTGCTGCCAGTGGCGATA
AGTCGTGTCTTACCGGGTTGGACTCAAGACGATAGTTACCGGATAAGGCGCAGCGGTCGGGCTGAACGGG
GGGTTCGTGCACACAGCCCAGCTTGGAGCGAACGACCTACACCGAACTGAGATACCTACAGCGTGAGCAT
TGAGAAAGCGCCACGCTTCCCGAAGGGAGAAAGGCGGACAGGTATCCGGTAAGCGGCAGGGTCGGAACAG
GAGAGCGCACGAGGGAGCTTCCAGGGGGAAACGCCTGGTATCTTTATAGTCCTGTCGGGTTTCGCCACCT
CTGACTTGAGCGTCGATTTTTGTGATGCTCGTCAGGGGGGCGGAGCCTATGGAAAAACGCCAGCAACGCG
GCCTTTTTACGGTTCCTGGCCTTTTGCTGGCCTTTTGCTCACATGTTCTTTCCTGCGTTATCCCCTGATT
CTGTGGATAACCGTATTACCGCCTTTGAGTGAGCTGATACCGCTCGCCGCAGCCGAACGACCGAGCGCAG
CGAGTCAGTGAGCGAGGAAGCGGAAGAGCGCCTGATGCGGTATTTTCTCCTTACGCATCTGTGCGGTATT
TCACACCGGATATGGTGCACTCTCAGTACAATCTGCTCTGATGCCGCATAGTTAAGCCAGTATACACTCC
GCTATCGCTACGTGACTGGGTCATGGCTGCGCCCCGACACCCGCCAACACCCGCTGACGCGCCCTGACGG
GCTTGTCTGCTCCCGGCATCCGCTTACAGACAAGCTGTGACCGTCTCCGGGAGCTGCATGTGTCAGAGGT
TTTCACCGTCATCACCGAAACGCGCGAGGCAGCAAGGAGATGGCGCCCAACAGTCCCCCGGCCACGGGGC
CTGCCACCATACCCACGCCGAAACAAGCGCTCATGAGCCCGAAGTGGCGAGCCCGATCTTCCCCATCGGT
GATGTCGGCGATATAGGCGCCAGCAACCGCACCTGTGGCGCCGGTGATGCCGGCCACGATGCGTCCGGCG
TAGAGGATCTAATTCTCATGTTTGACAGCTTATC
