>Addgene plasmid #61976 | pSABAD14-172 | addgene partial sequence | sequence record 103755 | pBAD-F 5'-ATGCCATAGCATTTTTATCC-3'
CTGACGCTTTTTATCGCAACTCTCTACTGTTTCTCCATACCCGTTTTTTTGGGCTAGAAATAATTTTGTT
TAACTTTAAGAAGGAGATATACATATGGGACTTGTTCTCCATAATACTCAGCTAGGTACCCAGTACAAAC
TTATCCTGAACGGTAAAACCCTGAAAGGTGAAACCACCACCGAAGCTGTTGACGCTGCTACCGCGGAAAA
AGTTTTCAAACAGTACGCTAACGACAACGGTGTTGACGGTGAATGGACCTACGACGACGCTACCAAAACC
TACACCGTAACGGAATTCCATCATCATCATCATCATTAAGCTTGGCTGTTTTGGCGGATGAGAGAAGATT
TTCAGCCTGATACAGATTAAATCAGAACGCAGAAGCGGTCTGATAAAACAGAATTTGCCTGGCGGCAGTA
GCGCGGTGGTCCCACCTGACCCCATGCCGAACTCAGAAGTGAAACGCCGTAGCGCCGATGGTAGTGTGGG
GTCTCCCCATGCGAGAGTAGGGAACTGCCAGGCATCAAATAAAACGAAAGGCTCAGTCGAAAGACTGGGC
CTTTCGTTTTATCTGTTGTTTGTCGGTGAACGCTCTCCTGAGTAGGACAAATCCGCCGGGAGCGGATTTG
AACGTTGCGAAGCAACGGCCCGGAGGGGGTGGCGGGCAGGACGCCCGCCATAAACTGCCAGGCATCAAAT
TAAGCAGAAGGCCATCCTGACGGATGGCCTTTTTGCGTTTCTACAAACTCTTTTGTTTATTTTTCTAAAT
ACATTCAAATATGTATCCGCTCATGA
