>Addgene plasmid #61976 | pSABAD14-172 | addgene partial sequence | sequence record 103756 | pBAD-R 5'-GATTTAATCTGTATCAGG-3'
GCCAGCTTAATGATGATGATGATGATGGAATTCCGTTACGGTGTAGGTTTTGGTAGCGTCGTCGTAGGTC
CATTCACCGTCAACACCGTTGTCGTTAGCGTACTGTTTGAAAACTTTTTCCGCGGTAGCAGCGTCAACAG
CTTCGGTGGTGGTTTCACCTTTCAGGGTTTTACCGTTCAGGATAAGTTTGTACTGGGTACCTAGCTGAGT
ATTATGGAGAACAAGTCCCATATGTATATCTCCTTCTTAAAGTTAAACAAAATTATTTCTAGCCCAAAAA
AACGGGTATGGAGAAACAGTAGAGAGTTGCGATAAAAAGCGTCAGGTAGGATCCGCTAATCTTATGGATA
AAAATGCTATGGCATAGCAAAGTGTGACGCCGTGCAAATAATCAATGTGGACTTTTCTGCCGTGATTATA
GACACTTTTGTTACGCGTTTTTGTCATGGCTTTGGTCCCGCTTTGTTACAGAATGCTTTTAATAAGCGGG
GTTACCGGTTTGGTTAGCGAGAAGAGCCAGTAAAAGACGCAGTGACGGCAATGTCTGATGCAATATGGAC
AATTGGTTTCTTCTCTGAATGGCGGGAGTATGAAAAGTATGGCTGAAGCGCAAAATGATCCCCTGCTGCC
GGGATACTCGTTTAATGCCCATCTGGTGGCGGGTTTAACGCCGATTGAGGCCAACGGTTATCTCGATTTT
TTTATCGACCGACCGCTGGGAATGAAAGGTTATATTCTCAATCTCACCATTCGCGGTCAG
